Addgene plasmid #207893: pAM754
Purpose: Level 0 for B2 module (5' CCAT-3' GGCT)
Depositing lab: Alexis Maizel. Depositing organization: Universitaet Heidelberg. Publication: GreenGate 2.0: Backwards compatible addons for assembly of complex transcriptional units and their stacking with GreenGate. Piepers M, Erbstein K, Reyes-Hernandez J, Song C, Tessi T, Petrasiunaite V, Faerber N, Distel K, Maizel A. PLoS One. 2023 Sep 8;18(9):e0290097. doi: 10.1371/journal.pone.0290097. eCollection 2023. PubMed 37682951.
Backbone
  Vector backbone: pUC19
  Vector type: Synthetic Biology
Growth in bacteria
  Bacterial resistance: Ampicillin, 100 μg/mL
  Growth temperature: 37°C
  Growth strain: DH5alpha
  Copy number: High Copy
Gene/Insert
  Gene/Insert name: dummy 20nt sequence
  Species: Synthetic
  Cloning method: Restriction Enzyme; 5′ cloning site Unknown (unknown if destroyed)
Terms and licenses: Academic/Nonprofit Terms; Industry Terms: Not Available to Industry
How to cite: pAM754 was a gift from Alexis Maizel (Addgene plasmid # 207893 ; http://n2t.net/addgene:207893 ; RRID:Addgene_207893)
