[The description below was written by a language model from this plasmid's Addgene catalogue record and pLannotate feature annotations shown in this document.]
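Description:
pAM754 is a small (about 2.7 kb) level 0 entry plasmid from the GreenGate 2.0 toolkit, an extension of the GreenGate Golden Gate-style modular cloning system for assembling complex transcriptional units and stacking them. It is built on a pUC19 backbone and classed as a synthetic biology vector. It is propagated in E. coli at high copy from the ColE1/pUC-type origin and selected with ampicillin through the bla β-lactamase gene driven by its own promoter.

The plasmid serves as the level 0 vector for the "B2" module position, defined by the four-base overhangs CCAT at the 5′ end and GGCT at the 3′ end. In this type of system, these overhangs are exposed by a type IIS restriction enzyme and set the position and orientation of the module when several parts are ligated in a single reaction; the record does not name the enzyme or the cloning sites. The recorded insert is only a synthetic 20-nucleotide dummy sequence, so the plasmid appears to carry a placeholder rather than a functional part. Whether it is meant to be replaced by a user's sequence or to act as a neutral filler for the B2 slot is not stated.

The dummy insert itself is not annotated in the feature table, but it presumably lies in the short interval between the SP6 and T7 promoters, which face each other. This interval sits downstream of the lac regulatory region (CAP binding site, lac promoter and operator) and next to a lacZα fragment. The remaining annotations, fragments of lacI, bom and rop, are backbone remnants with no evident role in the module's function.
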