Features (pLannotate 1.2.2; 12 found; start..end, strand, type, name):
     96..200     +  promoter       AmpR promoter: bla
    201..1061    +  CDS            AmpR: β-lactamase; bla; confers resistance to ampicillin, carbenicillin, and related antibiotics
   1232..1820    +  rep_origin     ori: high-copy-number ColE1/pMB1/pBR322/pUC origin of replication
   2003..2095    +  CDS            lacI (fragment): lac repressor; lacI; The lac repressor binds to the lac operator to inhibit transcription in E. coli. This inhibition can be relieved by adding lactose or isopropyl-β-D-thiogalactopyranoside (IPTG).
   2108..2129    +  protein_bind   CAP binding site: CAP binding activates transcription in the presence of cAMP. E. coli catabolite activator protein
   2144..2174    +  promoter       lac promoter: promoter for the E. coli lac operon
   2182..2198    +  protein_bind   lac operator: The lac repressor binds to the lac operator to inhibit transcription in E. coli. This inhibition can be relieved by adding lactose or isopropyl-β-D-thiogalactopyranoside (IPTG). lac repressor encoded by lacI
   2212..2230    +  promoter       SP6 promoter: promoter for bacteriophage SP6 RNA polymerase
   2293..2311    -  promoter       T7 promoter: promoter for bacteriophage T7 RNA polymerase
   2313..2465    +  CDS            lacZα (fragment): LacZα fragment of β-galactosidase; lacZ fragment
   2471..2570    -  misc_feature   bom (fragment): basis of mobility region from pBR322
   2672..1       -  CDS            rop (fragment) (across the origin): Rop protein, which maintains plasmids at low copy number; rop
>Addgene plasmid #207893 | pAM754 | addgene full sequence | sequence record 413914 | Addgene NGS Result
GACGAAAGGGCCTCGTGATACGCCTATTTTTATAGGTTAATGTCATGATAATAATGGTTTCTTAGACGTC
AGGTGGCACTTTTCGGGGAAATGTGCGCGGAACCCCTATTTGTTTATTTTTCTAAATACATTCAAATATG
TATCCGCTCATGAGACAATAACCCTGATAAATGCTTCAATAATATTGAAAAAGGAAGAGTATGAGTATTC
AACATTTCCGTGTCGCCCTTATTCCCTTTTTTGCGGCATTTTGCCTTCCTGTTTTTGCTCACCCAGAAAC
GCTGGTGAAAGTAAAAGATGCTGAAGATCAGTTGGGTGCACGAGTGGGTTACATCGAACTGGATCTCAAC
AGCGGTAAGATCCTTGAGAGTTTTCGCCCCGAAGAACGTTTTCCAATGATGAGCACTTTTAAAGTTCTGC
TATGTGGCGCGGTATTATCCCGTATTGACGCCGGGCAAGAGCAACTCGGTCGCCGCATACACTATTCTCA
GAATGACTTGGTTGAGTACTCACCAGTCACAGAAAAGCATCTTACGGATGGCATGACAGTAAGAGAATTA
TGCAGTGCTGCCATAACCATGAGTGATAACACTGCGGCCAACTTACTTCTGACAACGATCGGAGGACCGA
AGGAGCTAACCGCTTTTTTGCACAACATGGGGGATCATGTAACTCGCCTTGATCGTTGGGAACCGGAGCT
GAATGAAGCCATACCAAACGACGAGCGTGACACCACGATGCCTGTAGCAATGGCAACAACGTTGCGCAAA
CTATTAACTGGCGAACTACTTACTCTAGCTTCCCGGCAACAATTAATAGACTGGATGGAGGCGGATAAAG
TTGCAGGACCACTTCTGCGCTCGGCCCTTCCGGCTGGCTGGTTTATTGCTGATAAATCTGGAGCCGGTGA
GCGTGGCTCTCGAGGTATCATTGCAGCACTGGGGCCAGATGGTAAGCCCTCCCGTATCGTAGTTATCTAC
ACGACGGGGAGTCAGGCAACTATGGATGAACGAAATAGACAGATCGCTGAGATAGGTGCCTCACTGATTA
AGCATTGGTAACTGTCAGACCAAGTTTACTCATATATACTTTAGATTGATTTAAAACTTCATTTTTAATT
TAAAAGGATCTAGGTGAAGATCCTTTTTGATAATCTCATGACCAAAATCCCTTAACGTGAGTTTTCGTTC
CACTGAGCGTCAGACCCCGTAGAAAAGATCAAAGGATCTTCTTGAGATCCTTTTTTTCTGCGCGTAATCT
GCTGCTTGCAAACAAAAAAACCACCGCTACCAGCGGTGGTTTGTTTGCCGGATCAAGAGCTACCAACTCT
TTTTCCGAAGGTAACTGGCTTCAGCAGAGCGCAGATACCAAATACTGTTCTTCTAGTGTAGCCGTAGTTA
GGCCACCACTTCAAGAACTCTGTAGCACCGCCTACATACCTCGCTCTGCTAATCCTGTTACCAGTGGCTG
CTGCCAGTGGCGATAAGTCGTGTCTTACCGGGTTGGACTCAAGACGATAGTTACCGGATAAGGCGCAGCG
GTCGGGCTGAACGGGGGGTTCGTGCACACAGCCCAGCTTGGAGCGAACGACCTACACCGAACTGAGATAC
CTACAGCGTGAGCTATGAGAAAGCGCCACGCTTCCCGAAGGGAGAAAGGCGGACAGGTATCCGGTAAGCG
GCAGGGTCGGAACAGGAGAGCGCACGAGGGAGCTTCCAGGGGGAAACGCCTGGTATCTTTATAGTCCTGT
CGGGTTTCGCCACCTCTGACTTGAGCGTCGATTTTTGTGATGCTCGTCAGGGGGGCGGAGCCTATGGAAA
AACGCCAGCAACGCGGCCTTTTTACGGTTCCTGGCCTTTTGCTGGCCTTTTGCTCACATGTTCTTTCCTG
CGTTATCCCCTGATTCTGTGGATAACCGTATTACCGCCTTTGAGTGAGCTGATACCGCTCGCCGCAGCCG
AACGACCGAGCGCAGCGAGTCAGTGAGCGAGGAAGCGGAAGAGCGCCCAATACGCAAACCGCCTCTCCCC
GCGCGTTGGCCGATTCATTAATGCAGCTGGCACGACAGGTTTCCCGACTGGAAAGCGGGCAGTGAGCGCA
ACGCAATTAATGTGAGTTAGCTCACTCATTAGGCACCCCAGGCTTTACACTTTATGCTTCCGGCTCGTAT
GTTGTGTGGAATTGTGAGCGGATAACAATTTCACACGAGCTATTTAGGTGACACTATAGAAGTGAAGCTT
GGTCTCACCATGATATCCGCAACTTGCGATGGGCTTGAGACCGAATTCTCGCCCTATAGTGAGTCGTATT
ACCTGGCCGTCGTTTTACAACGTCGTGACTGGGAAAACCCTGGCGTTACCCAACTTAATCGCCTTGCAGC
ACATCCCCCTTTCGCCAGCTGGCGTAATAGCGAAGAGGCCCGCACCGATCGCCCTTCCCAACAGTTGCGC
AGCCTGAATGGCGAATGGCGCCTGATGCGGTATTTTCTCCTTACGCATCTGTGCGGTATTTCACACCGCA
TATGGTGCACTCTCAGTACAATCTGCTCTGATGCCGCATAGTTAAGCCAGCCCCGACACCCGCCAACACC
CGCTGACGCGCCCTGACGGGCTTGTCTGCTCCCGGCATCCGCTTACAGACAAGCTGTGACCGTCTCCGGG
AGCTGCATGTGTCAGAGGTTTTCACCGTCATCACCGAAACGCGCGA
